Addgene plasmid #210227: pUdO2a
Purpose: (Empty Backbone) medium-copy plasmid for bacterial expression
Depositing lab: François-Xavier Campbell-Valois. Depositing organization: University of Ottawa. Publication: pUdOs: Concise Plasmids for Bacterial and Mammalian Cells. Manigat FO, Connell LB, Stewart BN, LePabic AR, Tessier CJG, Emlaw JR, Calvert ND, Rossl A, Shuhendler AJ, daCosta CJB, Campbell-Valois FX. ACS Synth Biol. 2024 Jan 18. doi: 10.1021/acssynbio.3c00408. PubMed 38235654.
Backbone
  Vector backbone: pUdO2a
  Backbone manufacturer: Host-Microbe Interactions lab
  Backbone size (bp): 2262
  Vector type: Bacterial Expression
Growth in bacteria
  Bacterial resistance: Ampicillin, 100 μg/mL
  Growth temperature: 37°C
  Growth strain: DH5alpha
  Copy number: Low Copy
Terms and licenses: Academic/Nonprofit Terms; Industry Terms: Not Available to Industry
How to cite: pUdO2a was a gift from François-Xavier Campbell-Valois (Addgene plasmid # 210227 ; http://n2t.net/addgene:210227 ; RRID:Addgene_210227)
