[The description below was written by a language model from this plasmid's Addgene catalogue record and pLannotate feature annotations shown in this document.]
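Description:
pUdO2a is a compact empty-backbone plasmid of 2,262 bp for bacterial expression, one of the pUdO series of deliberately minimal vectors. It replicates in E. coli from a p15A origin, which gives a medium copy number and is compatible with ColE1-type plasmids, so it can be co-maintained with a second vector in the same cell. The catalogue's purpose line calls it medium-copy while the copy-number field lists it as low copy; both are consistent with how p15A replicons are commonly classed. Selection is by ampicillin, provided by a β-lactamase (AmpR) gene driven by its native bla promoter.

Beyond the origin and marker, the annotated features are sparse, as expected for a stripped-down backbone. A T7 promoter lies immediately downstream of the AmpR coding sequence on the forward strand, and a T3 promoter sits on the reverse strand at the very end of the numbered sequence. The two face each other across a short interval of under 100 bp, an arrangement typical of a cloning site flanked by phage promoters that can also serve as sequencing primer sites, although no multiple cloning site is explicitly annotated. The short RSF origin fragment and the 18 bp lacZα fragment detected by automated annotation are most likely partial homology matches or remnants rather than functional elements. The stretch of roughly 460 bp between the RSF fragment and the lacZα fragment is unannotated. No insert, tag, reporter, terminator or dedicated bacterial expression promoter is recorded, so users are expected to supply their own expression cassette. The small size and p15A compatibility suit it to multi-plasmid bacterial experiments.
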