Features (pLannotate 1.2.2; 7 found; start..end, strand, type, name):
     37..582     +  rep_origin     p15A ori: Plasmids containing the medium-copy-number p15A origin of replication can be propagated in E. coli cells that contain a second plasmid with the ColE1 origin.
    670..725     +  rep_origin     RSF ori (fragment): Plasmids containing the RSF 1030 origin of replication can be propagated in E. coli cells that contain additional plasmids with compatible origins.
   1188..1205    +  CDS            lacZα (fragment): LacZα fragment of β-galactosidase; lacZ fragment
   1204..1275    +  promoter       AmpR promoter: bla
   1276..2136    +  CDS            AmpR: β-lactamase; bla; confers resistance to ampicillin, carbenicillin, and related antibiotics
   2137..2155    +  promoter       T7 promoter: promoter for bacteriophage T7 RNA polymerase
   2244..2262    -  promoter       T3 promoter: promoter for bacteriophage T3 RNA polymerase
>Addgene plasmid #210227 | pUdO2a | addgene full sequence | sequence record 422886 | Addgene NGS Result
CTAGAAATATTTTATCTGATTAATAAGATGATCTTCTTGAGATCGTTTTGGTCTGCGCGTAATCTCTTGC
TCTGAAAACGAAAAAACCGCCTTGCAGGGCGGTTTTTCGAAGGTTCTCTGAGCTACCAACTCTTTGAACC
GAGGTAACTGGCTTGGAGGAGCGCAGTCACCAAAACTTGTCCTTTCAGTTTAGCCTTAACCGGCGCATGA
CTTCAAGACTAACTCCTCTAAATCAATTACCAGTGGCTGCTGCCAGTGGTGCTTTTGCATGTCTTTCCGG
GTTGGACTCAAGACGATAGTTACCGGATAAGGCGCAGCGGTCGGACTGAACGGGGGGTTCGTGCATACAG
TCCAGCTTGGAGCGAACTGCCTACCCGGAACTGAGTGTCAGGCGTGGAATGAGACAAACGCGGCCATAAC
AGCGGAATGACACCGGTAAACCGAAAGGCAGGAACAGGAGAGCGCACGAGGGAGCCGCCAGGGGGAAACG
CCTGGTATCTTTATAGTCCTGTCGGGTTTCGCCACCACTGATTTGAGCGTCAGATTTCGTGATGCTTGTC
AGGGGGGCGGAGCCTATGGAAAAACGGCTTTGCCGCGGCCCTCTCACTTCCCTGTTAAGTATCTTCCTGG
CATCTTCCAGGAAATCTCCGCCCCGTTCGTAAGCCATTTCCGCTCGCCGCAGTCGAACGACCGAGCGTAG
CGAGTCAGTGAGCGAGGAAGCGGAATATATCCTGTATCACATATTCTGCTGACGCACCGGTGCAGCCTTT
TTTCTCCTGCCACATGAAGCACTTCACTGACACCCTCATCAGTGCCAACATAGTAAGCCAGTATATACAC
TCCGCTAGCAGGAAACAGCTATGACCATGCCCGGGTAAGTGACTAGCGGAAACACAGAAAAAAGCCCGCA
CCTGACAGTGCGGGCTTTTTTTTTCGACCAAAGGCTCCGAAGAGCCGAGTGTCTTCGGTTCGAGACCGAA
TTCGCGAGCTCTCGCTAGCCAGTTTAAACAATTGCGGCCGCGTACTAGTCTATCGATTTGGATCCACCCT
GCAGGAAGTCTAGACCGTCGACACGGTCTCTGAGAGAAGACACGTCGCTCTTCGACGTAAGTAACTGACT
CGGTACCAAATTCCAGAAAAGAGGCCTCCCGAAAGGGGGGCCTTTTTTCGTTTTGGTCCTAAGCTTAACT
GGCCGTCGTTTTACATTCAAATATGTATCCGCTCATGAGACAATAACCCTGATAAATGCTTCAATAATAT
TGAAAAAGGAAGAGTATGAGTATTCAACATTTCCGTGTCGCCCTTATTCCCTTTTTTGCGGCATTTTGCC
TTCCTGTTTTTGCTCACCCAGAAACGCTGGTGAAAGTAAAAGATGCTGAAGATCAGTTGGGTGCACGAGT
GGGTTACATCGAACTGGATCTCAACAGCGGTAAGATCCTTGAGAGTTTTCGCCCCGAAGAACGTTTTCCA
ATGATGAGCACTTTTAAAGTTCTGCTATGTGGCGCGGTATTATCCCGTATTGACGCCGGGCAAGAGCAAC
TCGGTCGCCGCATACACTATTCTCAGAATGACTTGGTTGAGTACTCACCAGTCACAGAAAAGCATCTTAC
GGATGGCATGACAGTAAGAGAATTATGCAGTGCTGCCATAACCATGAGTGATAACACTGCGGCCAACTTA
CTTCTGACAACGATCGGAGGACCGAAGGAGCTAACCGCTTTTTTGCACAACATGGGGGATCATGTAACTC
GCCTTGATCGTTGGGAACCGGAGCTGAATGAAGCCATACCAAACGACGAGCGTGACACCACGATGCCTGT
AGCAATGGCAACAACGTTGCGCAAACTATTAACTGGCGAACTACTTACTCTAGCTTCCCGGCAACAATTA
ATAGACTGGATGGAGGCGGATAAAGTTGCAGGACCACTTCTGCGCTCGGCCCTTCCGGCTGGCTGGTTTA
TTGCTGATAAATCTGGAGCCGGTGAGCGTGGGTCTCGCGGTATCATTGCAGCACTGGGGCCAGATGGTAA
GCCCTCCCGTATCGTAGTTATCTACACGACGGGGAGTCAGGCAACTATGGATGAACGAAATAGACAGATC
GCTGAGATAGGTGCCTCACTGATTAAGCATTGGTAATAATACGACTCACTATAGGGTAACTAATTGAGGC
GCGCCTACCACCGTCAAAAAAAACGGCGCTTTTTAGCGCCGTTTTTATTTTTCAACCTTCCTAGGTAAGT
GACCCTTTAGTGAGGGTTAATT
